>Addgene plasmid #127793 | pMH-HT_ygiF-CHAD | addgene full sequence | sequence record 249746 | Addgene NGS Result
TGGCGAATGGG
[124 nt withheld, positions 12-135]
C
[91 nt withheld, positions 137-227]
A
[49 nt withheld, positions 229-277]
CCTTTGACGTTGGAGTCCACGTTCTTT
[37 nt withheld, positions 305-341]
ACCCTATCTCGGTCTATTCTTTTGATTTATAAGGGATTTTGCCGATTTCGGCCTATTGGTTAAAAAATGA
GCTGATTTAACAAAAATTTAACGCGAATTTTAACAAAATATTAACGCTTACAATTTAGGTGGCACTTTTC
GGGGAAATGTGCGCGGAACCCCTATTTGTTTATTTTTCTAAATACATTCAAATATGTATCCGCTCATGAA
TTAATTCTTAGAAAAACTCATCGAGCATCAAATGAAACTGCAATTTATTCATATCAGGATTATCAATACC
ATATTTTTGAAAAAGCCGTTTCTGTAATGAAGGAGAAAACTCACCGAGGCAGTTCCATAGGATGGCAAGA
TCCTGGTATCGGTCTGCGATTCCGACTCGTCCAACATCAATACAACCTATTAATTTCCCCTCGTCAAAAA
TAAGGTTATCAAGTGAGAAATCACCATGAGTGACGACTGAATCCGGTGAGAATGGCAAAAGTTTATGCAT
TTCTTTCCAGACTTGTTCAACAGGCCAGCCATTACGCTCGTCATCAAAATCACTCGCATCAACCAAACCG
TTATTCATTCGTGATTGCGCCTGAGCGAGACGAAATACGCGATCGCTGTTAAAAGGACAATTACAAACAG
GAATCGAATGCAACCGGCGCAGGAACACTGCCAGCGCATCAACAATATTTTCACCTGAATCAGGATATTC
TTCTAATACCTGGAATGCTGTTTTCCCGGGGATCGCAGTGGTGAGTAACCATGCATCATCAGGAGTACGG
ATAAAATGCTTGATGGTCGGAAGAGGCATAAATTCCGTCAGCCAGTTTAGTCTGACCATCTCATCTGTAA
CATCATTGGCAACGCTACCTTTGCCATGTTTCAGAAACAACTCTGGCGCATCGGGCTTCCCATACAATCG
ATAGATTGTCGCACCTGATTGCCCGACATTATCGCGAGCCCATTTATACCCATATAAATCAGCATCCATG
TTGGAATTTAATCGCGGCCTAGAGCAAGACGTTTCCCGTTGAATATGGCTCATAACACCCCTTGTATTAC
TGTTTATGTAAGCAGACAGTTTTATTGTTCATGACCAAAATCCCTTAACGTGAGTTTTCGTTCCACTGAG
CGTCAGACCCCGTAGAAAAGATCAAAGGATCTTCTTGAGATCCTTTTTTTCTGCGCGTAATCTGCTGCTT
GCAAACAAAAAAACCACCGCTACCAGCGGTGGTTTGTTTGCCGGATCAAGAGCTACCAACTCTTTTTCCG
AAGGTAACTGGCTTCAGCAGAGCGCAGATACCAAATACTGTCCTTCTAGTGTAGCCGTAGTTAGGCCACC
ACTTCAAGAACTCTGTAGCACCGCCTACATACCTCGCTCTGCTAATCCTGTTACCAGTGGCTGCTGCCAG
TGGCGATAAGTCGTGTCTTACCGGGTTGGACTCAAGACGATAGTTACCGGATAAGGCGCAGCGGTCGGGC
TGAACGGGGGGTTCGTGCACACAGCCCAGCTTGGAGCGAACGACCTACACCGAACTGAGATACCTACAGC
GTGAGCTATGAGAAAGCGCCACGCTTCCCGAAGGGAGAAAGGCGGACAGGTATCCGGTAAGCGGCAGGGT
CGGAACAGGAGAGCGCACGAGGGAGCTTCCAGGGGGAAACGCCTGGTATCTTTATAGTCCTGTCGGGTTT
CGCCACCTCTGACTTGAGCGTCGATTTTTGTGATGCTCGTCAGGGGGGCGGAGCCTATGGAAAAACGCCA
GCAACGCGGCCTTTTTACGGTTCCTGGCCTTTTGCTGGCCTTTTGCTCACATGTTCTTTCCTGCGTTATC
CCCTGATTCTGTGGATAACCGTATTACCGCCTTTGAGTGAGCTGATACCGCTCGCCGCAGCCGAACGACC
GAGCGCAGCGAGTCAGTGAGCGAGGAAGCGGAAGAGCGCCTGATGCGGTATTTTCTCCTTACGCATCTGT
GCGGTATTTCACACCGCAATGGTGCACTCTCAGTACAATCTGCTCTGATGCCGCATAGTTAAGCCAGTAT
ACACTCCGCTATCGCTACGTGACTGGGTCATGGCTGCGCCCCGACACCCGCCAACACCCGCTGACGCGCC
CTGACGGGCTTGTCTGCTCCCGGCATCCGCTTACAGACAAGCTGTGACCGTCTCCGGGAGCTGCATGTGT
CAGAGGTTTTCACCGTCATCACCGAAACGCGCGAGGCAGCTGCGGTAAAGCTCATCAGCGTGGTCGTGAA
GCGATTCACAGATGTCTGCCTGTTCATCCGCGTCCAGCTCGTTGAGTTTCTCCAGAAGCGTTAATGTCTG
GCTTCTGATAAAGCGGGCCATGTTAAGGGCGGTTTTTTCCTGTTTGGTCACTGATGCCTCCGTGTAAGGG
GGATTTCTGTTCATGGGGGTAATGATACCGATGAAACGAGAGAGGATGCTCACGATACGGGTTACTGATG
ATGAACATGCCCGGTTACTGGAACGTTGTGAGGGTAAACAACTGGCGGTATGGATGCGGCGGGACCAGAG
AAAAATCACTCAGGGTCAATGCCAGCGCTTCGTTAATACAGATGTAGGTGTTCCACAGGGTAGCCAGCAG
CATCCTGCGATGCAGATCCGGAACATAATGGTGCAGGGCGCTGACTTCCGCGTTTCCAGACTTTACGAAA
CACGGAAACCGAAGACCATTCATGTTGTTGCTCAGGTCGCAGACGTTTTGCAGCAGCAGTCGCTTCACGT
TCGCTCGCGTATCGGTGATTCATTCTGCTAACCAGTAAGGCAACCCCGCCAGCCTAGCCGGGTCCTCAAC
GACAGGAGCACGATCATGCGCACCCGTGGGGCCGCCATGCCGGCGATAATGGCCTGCTTCTCGCCGAAAC
GTTTGGTGGCGGGACCAGTGACGAAGGCTTGAGCGAGGGCGTGCAAGATTCCGAATACCGCAAGCGACAG
GCCGATCATCGTCGCGCTCCAGCGAAAGCGGTCCTCGCCGAAAATGACCCAGAGCGCTGCCGGCACCTGT
CCTACGAGTTGCATGATAAAGAAGACAGTCATAAGTGCGGCGACGATAGTCATGCCCCGCGCCCACCGGA
AGGAGCTGACTGGGTTGAAGGCTCTCAAGGGCATCGGTCGAGATCCCGGTGCCTAATGAGTGAGCTAACT
TACATTAATTGCGTTGCGCTCACTGCCCGCTTTCCAGTCGGGAAACCTGTCGTGCCAGCTGCATTAATGA
ATCGGCCAACGCGCGGGGAGAGGCGGTTTGCGTATTGGGCGCCAGGGTGGTTTTTCTTTTCACCAGTGAG
ACGGGCAACAGCTGATTGCCCTTCACCGCCTGGCCCTGAGAGAGTTGCAGCAAGCGGTCCACGCTGGTTT
GCCCCAGCAGGCGAAAATCCTGTTTGATGGTGGTTAACGGCGGGATATAACATGAGCTGTCTTCGGTATC
GTCGTATCCCACTACCGAGATATCCGCACCAACGCGCAGCCCGGACTCGGTAATGGCGCGCATTGCGCCC
AGCGCCATCTGATCGTTGGCAACCAGCATCGCAGTGGGAACGATGCCCTCATTCAGCATTTGCATGGTTT
GTTGAAAACCGGACATGGCACTCCAGTCGCCTTCCCGTTCCGCTATCGGCTGAATTTGATTGCGAGTGAG
ATATTTATGCCAGCCAGCCAGACGCAGACGCGCCGAGACAGAACTTAATGGGCCCGCTAACAGCGCGATT
TGCTGGTGACCCAATGCGACCAGATGCTCCACGCCCAGTCGCGTACCGTCTTCATGGGAGAAAATAATAC
TGTTGATGGGTGTCTGGTCAGAGACATCAAGAAATAACGCCGGAACATTAGTGCAGGCAGCTTCCACAGC
AATGGCATCCTGGTCATCCAGCGGATAGTTAATGATCAGCCCACTGACGCGTTGCGCGAGAAGATTGTGC
ACCGCCGCTTTACAGGCTTCGACGCCGCTTCGTTCTACCATCGACACCACCACGCTGGCACCCAGTTGAT
CGGCGCGAGATTTAATCGCCGCGACAATTTGCGACGGCGCGTGCAGGGCCAGACTGGAGGTGGCAACGCC
AATCAGCAACGACTGTTTGCCCGCCAGTTGTTGTGCCACGCGGTTGGGAATGTAATTCAGCTCCGCCATC
GCCGCTTCCACTTTTTCCCGCGTTTTCGCAGAAACGTGGCTGGCCTGGTTCACCACGCGGGAAACGGTCT
GATAAGAGACACCGGCATACTCTGCGACATCGTATAACGTTACTGGTTTCACATTCACCACCCTGAATTG
ACTCTCTTCCGGGCGCTATCATGCCATACCGCGAAAGGTTTTGCGCCATTCGATGGTGTCCGGGATCTCG
ACGCTCTCCCTTATGCGACTCCTGCATTAGGAAGCAGCCCAGTAGTAGGTTGAGGCCGTTGAGCACCGCC
GCCGCAAGGAATGGTGCATGCAAGGAGATGGCGCCCAACAGTCCCCCGGCCACGGGGCCTGCCACCATAC
CCACGCCGAAACAAGCGCTCATGAGCCCGAAGTGGCGAGCCCGATCTTCCCCATCGGTGATGTCGGCGAT
ATAGGCGCCAGCAACCGCACCTGTGGCGCCGGTGATGCCGGCCACGATGCGTCCGGCGTAGAGGATCGAG
ATCTCGATCCCGCGAAATTAATACGACTCACTATAGGGGAATTGTGAGCGGATAACAATTCCCCTCTAGA
AATAATTTTGTTTAACTTTAAGAAGGAGATATACCATGAAACATCACCATCACCATCACCCCATGAGCGA
TTACGACATCCCCACTACTGAGAATCTTTATTTTCAGGGCGCCATGGGCAATCCGGCGCGTGAAATCAAA
CCGACCACCATTTTGCATGTTGCGGCAAAAGCCGATGTGGAACAGGGGCTGGAAGCGGCGTTCGAGCTGG
CGTTAGCGCAATGGCAGTATCATGAAGAACTGTGGGTACGCGGCAACGATGCGGCGAAAGAGCAGGTGCT
GGCAGCCATTGGCCTTGTTCGCCATGCACTGATGCTGTTCGGTGGCATTGTGCCGCGTAAAGCGAGCACT
CACTTACGTGATTTGCTGACTCAATGCGAAGCGACCATCGCTTCTGCGGTTTCTGCCGTGACGGCGGTCT
ACTCTACCGAAACGGCAATGGCAAAGCTGGCGTTGACCGAATGGTTGGTAAGCAAAGCCTGGCAGCCGTT
TTTAGATGCCAAAGCGCAGGGTAAAATCAGCGATTCCTTCAAACGCTTTGCCGATATCCATCTTTCCCGC
CATGCCGCTGAACTGAAAAGCGTTTTCTGCCAGCCGTTAGGCGATCGCTACCATGATCAGTTGCCACGCC
TGACGCGTGATATTGACTCAATACTGCTGCTGGCAGGTTACTATGATCCTGTCGTCGCGCAAGCCTGGCT
GGAGAACTGGCAGGGGCTGCGTCACGCTATTGCGACCGGGCAACGCATTGAAATTGAACATTTCCGTAAT
GAGGCAAACAATCAGGAACCGTTCTGGTTGCACAGCGGAAAACGTTAAGCGGCCGCACTCGAGCACCACC
ACCACCACCACTGAGATCCGGCTGCTAACAAAGCCCGAAAGGAAGCTGAGTTGGCTGCTGCCACCGCTGA
GCAATAACTAGCATAACCCCTTGGGGCCTCTAAACGGGTCTTGAGGGGTTTTTTGCTGAAAGGAGGAACT
ATATCCGGAT
Features (pLannotate 1.2.2; 21 found; start..end, strand, type, name):
     12..440     +  rep_origin     f1 ori (sequence partly withheld): f1 bacteriophage origin of replication; arrow indicates direction of (+) strand synthesis
    493..550     +  promoter       AmpR promoter (fragment): bla
    559..1374    -  CDS            KanR: aminoglycoside phosphotransferase; aph(3')-Ia; confers resistance to kanamycin in bacteria or G418 (Geneticin®) in eukaryotes
   1496..2084    +  rep_origin     ori: high-copy-number ColE1/pMB1/pBR322/pUC origin of replication
   2270..2409    -  misc_feature   bom: basis of mobility region from pBR322
   2511..2702    -  CDS            rop: Rop protein, which maintains plasmids at low copy number; rop
   2719..3099    +  CDS            YPB1_ECOLX: Protein predicted: Swiss-Prot protein existence level 4. From Escherichia coli.
   3171..3462    -  CDS            TcR (fragment): tetracycline efflux protein; tet; confers resistance to tetracycline
   3477..3498    -  protein_bind   CAP binding site: CAP binding activates transcription in the presence of cAMP. E. coli catabolite activator protein
   3511..4593    -  CDS            lacI: lac repressor; lacI; The lac repressor binds to the lac operator to inhibit transcription in E. coli. This inhibition can be relieved by adding lactose or isopropyl-β-D-thiogalactopyranoside (IPTG).
   4594..4671    -  promoter       lacI promoter: lacI
   4679..4958    -  CDS            TcR (fragment): tetracycline efflux protein; tet; confers resistance to tetracycline
   4980..4998    +  promoter       T7 promoter: promoter for bacteriophage T7 RNA polymerase
   4999..5023    +  protein_bind   lac operator: The lac repressor binds to the lac operator to inhibit transcription in E. coli. This inhibition can be relieved by adding lactose or isopropyl-β-D-thiogalactopyranoside (IPTG). lac repressor encoded by lacI
   5038..5060    +  RBS            RBS: efficient ribosome binding site from bacteriophage T7 gene 10 (Olins and Rangwala, 1989)
   5073..5091    +  CDS            7xHis (fragment): 6xHis affinity tag
   5120..5140    +  CDS            capTEV™ (fragment): composite tag for in vivo biotinylation, TEV protease cleavage, and 6xHis tagging
   5142..5846    +  CDS            ygiF (fragment): 3PASE_ECOLI - Experimental evidence at protein level: Swiss-Prot protein existence level 1. Involved in the hydrolysis of the beta-gamma-phosphoanhydride linkage of triphosphate-containing substrates (inorganic or nucleoside- linked). Catalyzes the hydrolysis of inorganic triphosphate (PPPi), which could be cytotoxic because of its high affinity for calcium ion, thereby interfering with calcium signaling. It also hydrolyzes slowly thiamine triphosphate (ThTP). YgiF is a specific PPPase, but it contributes only marginally to the total PPPase activity in E.coli, where the main enzyme responsible
   5865..5882    +  CDS            9xHis (fragment): 9xHis affinity tag
   5892..5941    +  CDS            SET1 (fragment): solubility-enhancement tag derived from T7 phage gene 10B
   5949..5996    +  terminator     T7 terminator: transcription terminator for bacteriophage T7 RNA polymerase
