[The description below was written by a language model from this plasmid's Addgene catalogue record and pLannotate feature annotations shown in this document.]
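Description:
pMH-HT_ygiF-CHAD is a bacterial expression plasmid of about 6 kb, built on the pMH-HT backbone, for producing the CHAD domain of the Escherichia coli protein YgiF in E. coli. The feature table shows a pET-like architecture. It has a ColE1/pBR322-type origin with the bom region and the rop gene, which fits the low copy number given in the catalogue. It also carries an f1 phage origin and a kanamycin resistance gene (aminoglycoside phosphotransferase) for selection. Short tetracycline-resistance fragments flanking the lacI cassette appear to be pBR322-derived backbone remnants rather than functional markers.

Expression is driven by a T7 promoter followed by a lac operator and the strong T7 gene 10 ribosome binding site. A T7 terminator closes the unit, and lacI is supplied in cis from its own promoter. Transcription therefore needs a host that provides T7 RNA polymerase and can be induced with IPTG. The 705 bp insert was cloned between NcoI and XhoI. It lies downstream of an N-terminal His tag and a TEV protease cleavage site, so the protein can be purified by metal affinity and the tag then removed.

The catalogue lists the insert as residues 201–433 of YgiF. Its mutation field labels this region as the N-terminal TTM domain, which conflicts with the plasmid name and stated purpose; the more likely meaning is that the TTM domain was omitted, leaving the C-terminal CHAD portion. A further His-tag sequence and a short T7 gene 10B-derived fragment are annotated after the insert, but the record does not say whether they are translated. The associated publication characterises CHAD domains as inorganic polyphosphate-binding modules, which suggests use in recombinant protein production for biochemical or structural studies.
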