Addgene plasmid #127793: pMH-HT_ygiF-CHAD
Purpose: Expresses the CHAD domain of ygiF in E. coli cells
Depositing lab: Michael Hothorn. Depositing organization: University of Geneva. Publication: Molecular characterization of CHAD domains as inorganic polyphosphate-binding modules. Lorenzo-Orts L, Hohmann U, Zhu J, Hothorn M. Life Sci Alliance. 2019 May 27;2(3). pii: 2/3/e201900385. doi: 10.26508/lsa.201900385. Print 2019 Jun. PubMed 31133615.
Backbone
  Vector backbone: pMH-HT
  Backbone manufacturer: Michael Hothorn
  Backbone size w/o insert (bp): 5320
  Total vector size (bp): 6025
  Vector type: Bacterial Expression
Growth in bacteria
  Bacterial resistance: Kanamycin, 50 μg/mL
  Growth temperature: 37°C
  Growth strain: DH5alpha
  Copy number: Low Copy
Gene/Insert
  Gene/Insert name: ygiF-CHAD (alt name: P30871)
  Species: Escherichia coli
  Insert size (bp): 705
  Mutation: N-terminal TTM domain of ygiF (residues 201-433)
  Entrez Gene: ygiF (a.k.a. b3054, ECK3044)
  Tag / fusion protein: 6xHis tag + TEV cleavage site (N terminal on insert)
  Cloning method: Restriction Enzyme; 5′ cloning site NcoI (not destroyed); 3′ cloning site XhoI (not destroyed)
  Sequencing primers: 5′ TGCGTCCGGCGTAGAGGATCGAGATCT; 3′ CAGCTTCCTTTCGGGCTTTGTTAGCAG
Terms and licenses: Academic/Nonprofit Terms; Industry Terms: Not Available to Industry
How to cite: pMH-HT_ygiF-CHAD was a gift from Michael Hothorn (Addgene plasmid # 127793 ; http://n2t.net/addgene:127793 ; RRID:Addgene_127793)
